Addgene plasmid #76850: RFK gRNA (BRDN0001162491)
Purpose: 3rd generation lentiviral gRNA plasmid targeting human RFK
Depositing lab: John Doench & David Root. Depositing organization: Broad Institute. Publication: Optimized sgRNA design to maximize activity and minimize off-target effects of CRISPR-Cas9. Doench JG, Fusi N, Sullender M, Hegde M, Vaimberg EW, Donovan KF, Smith I, Tothova Z, Wilen C, Orchard R, Virgin HW, Listgarten J, Root DE. Nat Biotechnol. 2016 Jan 18. doi: 10.1038/nbt.3437. PubMed 26780180.
Backbone
  Vector backbone: lentiGuide-Puro
  Backbone manufacturer: Zhang Lab (Addgene plasmid # 52963)
  Vector type: Mammalian Expression, Lentiviral, CRISPR
  Selectable markers: Puromycin
Growth in bacteria
  Bacterial resistance: Ampicillin, 100 μg/mL
  Growth temperature: 37°C
  Growth strain: DH5alpha
  Copy number: High Copy
Gene/Insert
  Gene/Insert name: RFK (alt names: RFK; NM_018339.5)
  gRNA/shRNA sequence: CCAACCATAGTAAATACCAG
  Species: H. sapiens (human)
  Entrez Gene: RFK (a.k.a. RIFK, FLJ11149, RP11-422N19.2)
  Promoter: hU6
  Cloning method: Unknown
  Sequencing primers: 5′ U6-F; 3′ pS2-R
Terms and licenses: Academic/Nonprofit Terms; Industry Terms: Not Available to Industry
Depositor comments: The gRNA was designed to target the following Genbank reference sequence(s): NM_018339.5. Note that this plasmid does NOT contain Cas9. It should be used in conjunction with lentiCas9-Blast (Addgene #52962) or otherwise with cell lines already expressing Cas9. Browse the full kinome gRNA library at http://www.addgene.org/pooled-library/broadgpp-human-kinome/ or visit http://www.broadinstitute.org/rnai/public/ for detailed protocols and information.
How to cite: RFK gRNA (BRDN0001162491) was a gift from John Doench & David Root (Addgene plasmid # 76850 ; http://n2t.net/addgene:76850 ; RRID:Addgene_76850)
