[The description below was written by a language model from this plasmid's Addgene catalogue record and pLannotate feature annotations shown in this document.]
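Description:
RFK gRNA (BRDN0001162491) is a third-generation lentiviral guide RNA plasmid built on the lentiGuide-Puro backbone and designed to target the human RFK gene (riboflavin kinase; guide designed against the NM_018339.5 transcript). It is propagated in E. coli as a high-copy plasmid through a ColE1/pUC-type origin with β-lactamase conferring ampicillin resistance. The backbone also carries an f1 origin, an SV40 origin and poly(A) signal, and remnants of lac and T7/T3 promoter elements from the parental cloning vector.

The transfer cassette is driven by an RSV promoter fused to a truncated HIV-1 5' LTR, which makes genomic RNA production Tat-independent. This is followed by the Ψ packaging signal with a partial gag sequence, the Rev response element for Rev-dependent nuclear export, and a cPPT/CTS that aids nuclear import of the viral genome. A self-inactivating ΔU3 3' LTR closes the cassette. Within this frame, the human U6 RNA polymerase III promoter transcribes the RFK-specific spacer joined to the Streptococcus pyogenes Cas9 guide RNA scaffold. A separate EF-1α core promoter with its intron A drives puromycin N-acetyltransferase for selection of transduced mammalian cells, and a WPRE downstream enhances transcript expression.

The plasmid does not encode Cas9, so it is meant to be used with a separate Cas9 lentiviral vector or in cells that already express Cas9, for knockout of RFK. It belongs to a human kinome gRNA collection whose guides were chosen with optimized design rules intended to maximize on-target activity and limit off-target effects.
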