Features (pLannotate 1.2.2; 29 found; start..end, strand, type, name):
     14..80      +  CDS            small t antigen (fragment): SV40 (simian virus 40) small t antigen
    106..317     +  promoter       EF-1α core promoter: core promoter for human elongation factor EF-1α
    318..1256    +  intron         EF-1α intron A: intron upstream of the start codon of human EF-1α
   1278..1877    +  CDS            PuroR (fragment): puromycin N-acetyltransferase; pac from Streptomyces; confers resistance to puromycin
   1893..2481    +  misc_feature   WPRE: woodchuck hepatitis virus posttranscriptional regulatory element
   2532..2551    +  misc_feature   cPPT/CTS (fragment): central polypurine tract and central termination sequence of HIV-1
   2553..2786    +  LTR            3' LTR (ΔU3): self-inactivating 3' long terminal repeat (LTR) from HIV-1
   2864..2985    +  polyA_signal   SV40 poly(A) signal: SV40 polyadenylation signal
   3025..3160    +  rep_origin     SV40 ori: SV40 origin of replication
   3181..3199    -  promoter       T7 promoter: promoter for bacteriophage T7 RNA polymerase
   3207..3362    +  CDS            lacZα (fragment): LacZα fragment of β-galactosidase; lacZ fragment
   3367..3795    +  rep_origin     f1 ori (sequence partly withheld): f1 bacteriophage origin of replication; arrow indicates direction of (+) strand synthesis
   3848..3952    +  promoter       AmpR promoter: bla
   3953..4813    +  CDS            AmpR: β-lactamase; bla; confers resistance to ampicillin, carbenicillin, and related antibiotics
   4984..5572    +  rep_origin     ori: high-copy-number ColE1/pMB1/pBR322/pUC origin of replication
   5755..5847    +  CDS            lacI (fragment): lac repressor; lacI; The lac repressor binds to the lac operator to inhibit transcription in E. coli. This inhibition can be relieved by adding lactose or isopropyl-β-D-thiogalactopyranoside (IPTG).
   5860..5881    +  protein_bind   CAP binding site: CAP binding activates transcription in the presence of cAMP. E. coli catabolite activator protein
   5896..5926    +  promoter       lac promoter: promoter for the E. coli lac operon
   5934..5950    +  protein_bind   lac operator: The lac repressor binds to the lac operator to inhibit transcription in E. coli. This inhibition can be relieved by adding lactose or isopropyl-β-D-thiogalactopyranoside (IPTG). lac repressor encoded by lacI
   5995..6013    +  promoter       T3 promoter: promoter for bacteriophage T3 RNA polymerase
   6041..6267    +  promoter       RSV promoter: Rous sarcoma virus enhancer/promoter
   6268..6448    +  LTR            5' LTR (truncated): truncated 5' long terminal repeat (LTR) from HIV-1
   6495..6620    +  misc_feature   HIV-1 Ψ: packaging signal of human immunodeficiency virus type 1
   6604..6967    +  CDS            HIV-1 gag (fragment): gag protein from human immunodeficiency virus 1; gag
   7113..7346    +  misc_feature   RRE: The Rev response element (RRE) of HIV-1 allows for Rev-dependent mRNA export from the nucleus to the cytoplasm.
   7723..7749    +  CDS            Rev (fragment): human immunodeficiency virus 1 (HIV-1) Rev protein; rev; enhances nuclear export of unspliced and incompletely spliced viral mRNAs
   7753..7993    +  promoter       U6 promoter: RNA polymerase III promoter for human U6 snRNA
   8023..8098    +  misc_RNA       gRNA scaffold: guide RNA scaffold for the Streptococcus pyogenes CRISPR/Cas9 system
   8154..8271    +  misc_feature   cPPT/CTS: central polypurine tract and central termination sequence of HIV-1
>Addgene plasmid #76850 | RFK gRNA (BRDN0001162491) | addgene full sequence | sequence record 186628 | Addgene Assembled Sequence
CCCGGGTGCAAAGATGGATAAAGTTTTAAACAGAGAGGAATCTTTGCAGCTAATGGACCTTCTAGGTCTT
GAAAGGAGTGGGAATTGGCTCCGGTGCCCGTCAGTGGGCAGAGCGCACATCGCCCACAGTCCCCGAGAAG
TTGGGGGGAGGGGTCGGCAATTGATCCGGTGCCTAGAGAAGGTGGCGCGGGGTAAACTGGGAAAGTGATG
TCGTGTACTGGCTCCGCCTTTTTCCCGAGGGTGGGGGAGAACCGTATATAAGTGCAGTAGTCGCCGTGAA
CGTTCTTTTTCGCAACGGGTTTGCCGCCAGAACACAGGTAAGTGCCGTGTGTGGTTCCCGCGGGCCTGGC
CTCTTTACGGGTTATGGCCCTTGCGTGCCTTGAATTACTTCCACCTGGCTGCAGTACGTGATTCTTGATC
CCGAGCTTCGGGTTGGAAGTGGGTGGGAGAGTTCGAGGCCTTGCGCTTAAGGAGCCCCTTCGCCTCGTGC
TTGAGTTGAGGCCTGGCCTGGGCGCTGGGGCCGCCGCGTGCGAATCTGGTGGCACCTTCGCGCCTGTCTC
GCTGCTTTCGATAAGTCTCTAGCCATTTAAAATTTTTGATGACCTGCTGCGACGCTTTTTTTCTGGCAAG
ATAGTCTTGTAAATGCGGGCCAAGATCTGCACACTGGTATTTCGGTTTTTGGGGCCGCGGGCGGCGACGG
GGCCCGTGCGTCCCAGCGCACATGTTCGGCGAGGCGGGGCCTGCGAGCGCGGCCACCGAGAATCGGACGG
GGGTAGTCTCAAGCTGGCCGGCCTGCTCTGGTGCCTGGCCTCGCGCCGCCGTGTATCGCCCCGCCCTGGG
CGGCAAGGCTGGCCCGGTCGGCACCAGTTGCGTGAGCGGAAAGATGGCCGCTTCCCGGCCCTGCTGCAGG
GAGCTCAAAATGGAGGACGCGGCGCTCGGGAGAGCGGGCGGGTGAGTCACCCACACAAAGGAAAAGGGCC
TTTCCGTCCTCAGCCGTCGCTTCATGTGACTCCACGGAGTACCGGGCGCCGTCCAGGCACCTCGATTAGT
TCTCGAGCTTTTGGAGTACGTCGTCTTTAGGTTGGGGGGAGGGGTTTTATGCGATGGAGTTTCCCCACAC
TGAGTGGGTGGAGACTGAAGTTAGGCCAGCTTGGCACTTGATGTAATTCTCCTTGGAATTTGCCCTTTTT
GAGTTTGGATCTTGGTTCATTCTCAAGCCTCAGACAGTGGTTCAAAGTTTTTTTCTTCCATTTCAGGTGT
CGTGACGTACGGCCACCATGACCGAGTACAAGCCCACGGTGCGCCTCGCCACCCGCGACGACGTCCCCAG
GGCCGTACGCACCCTCGCCGCCGCGTTCGCCGACTACCCCGCCACGCGCCACACCGTCGATCCGGACCGC
CACATCGAGCGGGTCACCGAGCTGCAAGAACTCTTCCTCACGCGCGTCGGGCTCGACATCGGCAAGGTGT
GGGTCGCGGACGACGGCGCCGCCGTGGCGGTCTGGACCACGCCGGAGAGCGTCGAAGCGGGGGCGGTGTT
CGCCGAGATCGGCCCGCGCATGGCCGAGTTGAGCGGTTCCCGGCTGGCCGCGCAGCAACAGATGGAAGGC
CTCCTGGCGCCGCACCGGCCCAAGGAGCCCGCGTGGTTCCTGGCCACCGTCGGAGTCTCGCCCGACCACC
AGGGCAAGGGTCTGGGCAGCGCCGTCGTGCTCCCCGGAGTGGAGGCGGCCGAGCGCGCCGGGGTGCCCGC
CTTCCTGGAGACCTCCGCGCCCCGCAACCTCCCCTTCTACGAGCGGCTCGGCTTCACCGTCACCGCCGAC
GTCGAGGTGCCCGAAGGACCGCGCACCTGGTGCATGACCCGCAAGCCCGGTGCCTGAACGCGTTAAGTCG
ACAATCAACCTCTGGATTACAAAATTTGTGAAAGATTGACTGGTATTCTTAACTATGTTGCTCCTTTTAC
GCTATGTGGATACGCTGCTTTAATGCCTTTGTATCATGCTATTGCTTCCCGTATGGCTTTCATTTTCTCC
TCCTTGTATAAATCCTGGTTGCTGTCTCTTTATGAGGAGTTGTGGCCCGTTGTCAGGCAACGTGGCGTGG
TGTGCACTGTGTTTGCTGACGCAACCCCCACTGGTTGGGGCATTGCCACCACCTGTCAGCTCCTTTCCGG
GACTTTCGCTTTCCCCCTCCCTATTGCCACGGCGGAACTCATCGCCGCCTGCCTTGCCCGCTGCTGGACA
GGGGCTCGGCTGTTGGGCACTGACAATTCCGTGGTGTTGTCGGGGAAATCATCGTCCTTTCCTTGGCTGC
TCGCCTGTGTTGCCACCTGGATTCTGCGCGGGACGTCCTTCTGCTACGTCCCTTCGGCCCTCAATCCAGC
GGACCTTCCTTCCCGCGGCCTGCTGCCGGCTCTGCGGCCTCTTCCGCGTCTTCGCCTTCGCCCTCAGACG
AGTCGGATCTCCCTTTGGGCCGCCTCCCCGCGTCGACTTTAAGACCAATGACTTACAAGGCAGCTGTAGA
TCTTAGCCACTTTTTAAAAGAAAAGGGGGGACTGGAAGGGCTAATTCACTCCCAACGAAGACAAGATCTG
CTTTTTGCTTGTACTGGGTCTCTCTGGTTAGACCAGATCTGAGCCTGGGAGCTCTCTGGCTAACTAGGGA
ACCCACTGCTTAAGCCTCAATAAAGCTTGCCTTGAGTGCTTCAAGTAGTGTGTGCCCGTCTGTTGTGTGA
CTCTGGTAACTAGAGATCCCTCAGACCCTTTTAGTCAGTGTGGAAAATCTCTAGCAGTACGTATAGTAGT
TCATGTCATCTTATTATTCAGTATTTATAACTTGCAAAGAAATGAATATCAGAGAGTGAGAGGAACTTGT
TTATTGCAGCTTATAATGGTTACAAATAAAGCAATAGCATCACAAATTTCACAAATAAAGCATTTTTTTC
ACTGCATTCTAGTTGTGGTTTGTCCAAACTCATCAATGTATCTTATCATGTCTGGCTCTAGCTATCCCGC
CCCTAACTCCGCCCATCCCGCCCCTAACTCCGCCCAGTTCCGCCCATTCTCCGCCCCATGGCTGACTAAT
TTTTTTTATTTATGCAGAGGCCGAGGCCGCCTCGGCCTCTGAGCTATTCCAGAAGTAGTGAGGAGGCTTT
TTTGGAGGCCTAGGGACGTACCCAATTCGCCCTATAGTGAGTCGTATTACGCGCGCTCACTGGCCGTCGT
TTTACAACGTCGTGACTGGGAAAACCCTGGCGTTACCCAACTTAATCGCCTTGCAGCACATCCCCCTTTC
GCCAGCTGGCGTAATAGCGAAGAGGCCCGCACCGATCGCCCTTCCCAACAGTTGCGCAGCCTGAATGGCG
AATGGG
[124 nt withheld, positions 3367-3490]
C
[91 nt withheld, positions 3492-3582]
A
[49 nt withheld, positions 3584-3632]
CCTTTGACGTTGGAGTCCACGTTCTTT
[37 nt withheld, positions 3660-3696]
ACCCTATCTCGGTCTATTCTTTTGATTTATAAGGGATTTTGCCGATTTCGGCCTATTGGTTAAAAAATGA
GCTGATTTAACAAAAATTTAACGCGAATTTTAACAAAATATTAACGCTTACAATTTAGGTGGCACTTTTC
GGGGAAATGTGCGCGGAACCCCTATTTGTTTATTTTTCTAAATACATTCAAATATGTATCCGCTCATGAG
ACAATAACCCTGATAAATGCTTCAATAATATTGAAAAAGGAAGAGTATGAGTATTCAACATTTCCGTGTC
GCCCTTATTCCCTTTTTTGCGGCATTTTGCCTTCCTGTTTTTGCTCACCCAGAAACGCTGGTGAAAGTAA
AAGATGCTGAAGATCAGTTGGGTGCACGAGTGGGTTACATCGAACTGGATCTCAACAGCGGTAAGATCCT
TGAGAGTTTTCGCCCCGAAGAACGTTTTCCAATGATGAGCACTTTTAAAGTTCTGCTATGTGGCGCGGTA
TTATCCCGTATTGACGCCGGGCAAGAGCAACTCGGTCGCCGCATACACTATTCTCAGAATGACTTGGTTG
AGTACTCACCAGTCACAGAAAAGCATCTTACGGATGGCATGACAGTAAGAGAATTATGCAGTGCTGCCAT
AACCATGAGTGATAACACTGCGGCCAACTTACTTCTGACAACGATCGGAGGACCGAAGGAGCTAACCGCT
TTTTTGCACAACATGGGGGATCATGTAACTCGCCTTGATCGTTGGGAACCGGAGCTGAATGAAGCCATAC
CAAACGACGAGCGTGACACCACGATGCCTGTAGCAATGGCAACAACGTTGCGCAAACTATTAACTGGCGA
ACTACTTACTCTAGCTTCCCGGCAACAATTAATAGACTGGATGGAGGCGGATAAAGTTGCAGGACCACTT
CTGCGCTCGGCCCTTCCGGCTGGCTGGTTTATTGCTGATAAATCTGGAGCCGGTGAGCGTGGGTCTCGCG
GTATCATTGCAGCACTGGGGCCAGATGGTAAGCCCTCCCGTATCGTAGTTATCTACACGACGGGGAGTCA
GGCAACTATGGATGAACGAAATAGACAGATCGCTGAGATAGGTGCCTCACTGATTAAGCATTGGTAACTG
TCAGACCAAGTTTACTCATATATACTTTAGATTGATTTAAAACTTCATTTTTAATTTAAAAGGATCTAGG
TGAAGATCCTTTTTGATAATCTCATGACCAAAATCCCTTAACGTGAGTTTTCGTTCCACTGAGCGTCAGA
CCCCGTAGAAAAGATCAAAGGATCTTCTTGAGATCCTTTTTTTCTGCGCGTAATCTGCTGCTTGCAAACA
AAAAAACCACCGCTACCAGCGGTGGTTTGTTTGCCGGATCAAGAGCTACCAACTCTTTTTCCGAAGGTAA
CTGGCTTCAGCAGAGCGCAGATACCAAATACTGTTCTTCTAGTGTAGCCGTAGTTAGGCCACCACTTCAA
GAACTCTGTAGCACCGCCTACATACCTCGCTCTGCTAATCCTGTTACCAGTGGCTGCTGCCAGTGGCGAT
AAGTCGTGTCTTACCGGGTTGGACTCAAGACGATAGTTACCGGATAAGGCGCAGCGGTCGGGCTGAACGG
GGGGTTCGTGCACACAGCCCAGCTTGGAGCGAACGACCTACACCGAACTGAGATACCTACAGCGTGAGCT
ATGAGAAAGCGCCACGCTTCCCGAAGGGAGAAAGGCGGACAGGTATCCGGTAAGCGGCAGGGTCGGAACA
GGAGAGCGCACGAGGGAGCTTCCAGGGGGAAACGCCTGGTATCTTTATAGTCCTGTCGGGTTTCGCCACC
TCTGACTTGAGCGTCGATTTTTGTGATGCTCGTCAGGGGGGCGGAGCCTATGGAAAAACGCCAGCAACGC
GGCCTTTTTACGGTTCCTGGCCTTTTGCTGGCCTTTTGCTCACATGTTCTTTCCTGCGTTATCCCCTGAT
TCTGTGGATAACCGTATTACCGCCTTTGAGTGAGCTGATACCGCTCGCCGCAGCCGAACGACCGAGCGCA
GCGAGTCAGTGAGCGAGGAAGCGGAAGAGCGCCCAATACGCAAACCGCCTCTCCCCGCGCGTTGGCCGAT
TCATTAATGCAGCTGGCACGACAGGTTTCCCGACTGGAAAGCGGGCAGTGAGCGCAACGCAATTAATGTG
AGTTAGCTCACTCATTAGGCACCCCAGGCTTTACACTTTATGCTTCCGGCTCGTATGTTGTGTGGAATTG
TGAGCGGATAACAATTTCACACAGGAAACAGCTATGACCATGATTACGCCAAGCGCGCAATTAACCCTCA
CTAAAGGGAACAAAAGCTGGAGCTGCAAGCTTAATGTAGTCTTATGCAATACTCTTGTAGTCTTGCAACA
TGGTAACGATGAGTTAGCAACATGCCTTACAAGGAGAGAAAAAGCACCGTGCATGCCGATTGGTGGAAGT
AAGGTGGTACGATCGTGCCTTATTAGGAAGGCAACAGACGGGTCTGACATGGATTGGACGAACCACTGAA
TTGCCGCATTGCAGAGATATTGTATTTAAGTGCCTAGCTCGATACATAAACGGGTCTCTCTGGTTAGACC
AGATCTGAGCCTGGGAGCTCTCTGGCTAACTAGGGAACCCACTGCTTAAGCCTCAATAAAGCTTGCCTTG
AGTGCTTCAAGTAGTGTGTGCCCGTCTGTTGTGTGACTCTGGTAACTAGAGATCCCTCAGACCCTTTTAG
TCAGTGTGGAAAATCTCTAGCAGTGGCGCCCGAACAGGGACTTGAAAGCGAAAGGGAAACCAGAGGAGCT
CTCTCGACGCAGGACTCGGCTTGCTGAAGCGCGCACGGCAAGAGGCGAGGGGCGGCGACTGGTGAGTACG
CCAAAAATTTTGACTAGCGGAGGCTAGAAGGAGAGAGATGGGTGCGAGAGCGTCAGTATTAAGCGGGGGA
GAATTAGATCGCGATGGGAAAAAATTCGGTTAAGGCCAGGGGGAAAGAAAAAATATAAATTAAAACATAT
AGTATGGGCAAGCAGGGAGCTAGAACGATTCGCAGTTAATCCTGGCCTGTTAGAAACATCAGAAGGCTGT
AGACAAATACTGGGACAGCTACAACCATCCCTTCAGACAGGATCAGAAGAACTTAGATCATTATATAATA
CAGTAGCAACCCTCTATTGTGTGCATCAAAGGATAGAGATAAAAGACACCAAGGAAGCTTTAGACAAGAT
AGAGGAAGAGCAAAACAAAAGTAAGACCACCGCACAGCAAGCGGCCGCTGATCTTCAGACCTGGAGGAGG
AGATATGAGGGACAATTGGAGAAGTGAATTATATAAATATAAAGTAGTAAAAATTGAACCATTAGGAGTA
GCACCCACCAAGGCAAAGAGAAGAGTGGTGCAGAGAGAAAAAAGAGCAGTGGGAATAGGAGCTTTGTTCC
TTGGGTTCTTGGGAGCAGCAGGAAGCACTATGGGCGCAGCGTCAATGACGCTGACGGTACAGGCCAGACA
ATTATTGTCTGGTATAGTGCAGCAGCAGAACAATTTGCTGAGGGCTATTGAGGCGCAACAGCATCTGTTG
CAACTCACAGTCTGGGGCATCAAGCAGCTCCAGGCAAGAATCCTGGCTGTGGAAAGATACCTAAAGGATC
AACAGCTCCTGGGGATTTGGGGTTGCTCTGGAAAACTCATTTGCACCACTGCTGTGCCTTGGAATGCTAG
TTGGAGTAATAAATCTCTGGAACAGATTTGGAATCACACGACCTGGATGGAGTGGGACAGAGAAATTAAC
AATTACACAAGCTTAATACACTCCTTAATTGAAGAATCGCAAAACCAGCAAGAAAAGAATGAACAAGAAT
TATTGGAATTAGATAAATGGGCAAGTTTGTGGAATTGGTTTAACATAACAAATTGGCTGTGGTATATAAA
ATTATTCATAATGATAGTAGGAGGCTTGGTAGGTTTAAGAATAGTTTTTGCTGTACTTTCTATAGTGAAT
AGAGTTAGGCAGGGATATTCACCATTATCGTTTCAGACCCACCTCCCAACCCCGAGGGGACCCAGAGAGG
GCCTATTTCCCATGATTCCTTCATATTTGCATATACGATACAAGGCTGTTAGAGAGATAATTAGAATTAA
TTTGACTGTAAACACAAAGATATTAGTACAAAATACGTGACGTAGAAAGTAATAATTTCTTGGGTAGTTT
GCAGTTTTAAAATTATGTTTTAAAATGGACTATCATATGCTTACCGTAACTTGAAAGTATTTCGATTTCT
TGGCTTTATATATCTTGTGGAAAGGACGAAACACCGCCAACCATAGTAAATACCAGGTTTTAGAGCTAGA
AATAGCAAGTTAAAATAAGGCTAGTCCGTTATCAACTTGAAAAAGTGGCACCGAGTCGGTGCTTTTTTAA
GCTTGGCGTAACTAGATCTTGAGACAAATGGCAGTATTCATCCACAATTTTAAAAGAAAAGGGGGGATTG
GGGGGTACAGTGCAGGGGAAAGAATAGTAGACATAATAGCAACAGACATACAAACTAAAGAATTACAAAA
ACAAATTACAAAAATTCAAAATTTTCGGGTTTATTACAGGGACAGCAGAGATCCACTTTGGCGCCGGCTC
GAGGGGG
