>Addgene plasmid #76850 | RFK gRNA (BRDN0001162491) | depositor partial sequence | sequence record 144310 | Target Sequence
CCAACCATAGTAAATACCAG
