>Addgene plasmid #76850 | RFK gRNA (BRDN0001162491) | addgene partial sequence | sequence record 186627 | hU6-F
CGCTAGAAAGTAATAATTTCTTGGGTAGTTTGCAGTTTTAAAATTATGTTTTAAAATGGACTATCATATG
CTTACCGTAACTTGAAAGTATTTCGATTTCTTGGCTTTATATATCTTGTGGAAAGGACGAAACACCGCCA
ACCATAGTAAATACCAGGTTTTAGAGCTAGAAATAGCAAGTTAAAATAAGGCTAGTCCGTTATCAACTTG
AAAAAGTGGCACCGAGTCGGTGCTTTTTTAAGCTTGGCGTAACTAGATCTTGAGACAAATGGCAGTATTC
ATCCACAATTTTAAAAGAAAAGGGGGGATTGGGGGGTACAGTGCAGGGGAAAGAATAGTAGACATAATAG
CAACAGACATACAAACTAAAGAATTACAAAAACAAATTACAAAAATTCAAAATTTTCGGGTTTATTACAG
GGACAGCAGAGATCCACTTTGGCGCCGGCTCGAGGGGGCCCGGGTGCAAAGATGGATAAAGTTTTAAACA
GAGAGGAATCTTTGCAGCTAATGGACCTTCTAGGTCTTGAAAGGAGTGGGAATTGGCTCCGGTGCCCGTC
AGTGGGCAGA
